>Addgene plasmid #62024 | NET39 pEGFP-C1 (1045) | addgene partial sequence | sequence record 102329 | EGFP-C 5'-CATGGTCCTGCTGGAGTTCGTG-3'
GGACGAGCTGTACAAGTCCGGACTCAGATCTCGAGCTCAAGCTTCGAATTCAATGCCAGCTTCCCAGAGC
CGGGCCCGTGCCCGGGACCGCAACAACGTCCTCAACCGGGCTGAGTTCCTGTCCCTGAACCAGCCCCCCA
AGGGGGGCCCGGAGCCCCGCAGCTCGGGCAGAAAGGCCTCGGGCCCATCAGCACAGCCCCCACCTGCTGG
TGACGGGGCCAGAGAGCGACGCCAGTCACAGCAGCTGCCAGAGGAGGACTGCATGCAGCTGAACCCCTCC
TTCAAGGGCATCGCCTTCAACTCCCTGCTGGCCATCGATATCTGTATGTCCAAGCGGCTGGGGGTGTGCG
CTGGCCGGGCGGCGTCCTGGGCCAGTGCCCGCTCCATGGTCAAGCTCATCGGCATCACGGGCCACGGCAT
CCCCTGGATCGGAGGCACCATCCTCTGCCTGGTGAAGAGCAGCACACTGGCCGGCCAGGAGGTGCTCATG
AATCTGCTCCTGGCCCTGCTCCTGGACATCATGACGGTGGCCGGCGTGCAGAAGCTCATCAAGCGGCGCG
GCCCGTACGAGATGAGCCCCAGCCTCCTGGACTACCTCACCATGGACATCTACGCCTTCCCGGCCGGGCA
CGCCAGCCGCGCCGCCATGGTGTCCAAGTTCTTCCTCAGCCACCTGGTGCTGGCGGTGCCCCTGCGCGTG
CTGCTGGTGCTCTGGGCCCTCTGCGTGGGCCTGTCCCGCGTGATGATCGGCCGCCACCACGTCACGGACG
TCCTCTCCGGCTTTGTCATCGGCTACCTCCAGTTCCGTCTGGTGGAGCTGGTCTGGATGCCCTCCAGCAC
CTGCCAGATGCTCATCTCTGCCTGGTGAGGATCCACCGGATCTAGATAACTGATCATAATCAGCCATACC
ACATT
