>Addgene plasmid #62024 | NET39 pEGFP-C1 (1045) | addgene partial sequence | sequence record 102654 | SV40pA-R 5'-GAAATTTGTGATGCTATTGC-3'
TAACAGTTAACAACAACAATTGCATTCATTTTATGTTTCAGGTTCAGGGGGAGGTGTGGGAGGTTTTTTA
AAGCAAGTAAAACCTCTACAAATGTGGTATGGCTGATTATGATCAGTTATCTAGATCCGGTGGATCCTCA
CCAGGCAGAGATGAGCATCTGGCAGGTGCTGGAGGGCATCCAGACCAGCTCCACCAGACGGAACTGGAGG
TAGCCGATGACAAAGCCGGAGAGGACGTCCGTGACGTGGTGGCGGCCGATCATCACGCGGGACAGGCCCA
CGCAGAGGGCCCAGAGCACCAGCAGCACGCGCAGGGGCACCGCCAGCACCAGGTGGCTGAGGAAGAACTT
GGACACCATGGCGGCGCGGCTGGCGTGCCCGGCCGGGAAGGCGTAGATGTCCATGGTGAGGTAGTCCAGG
AGGCTGGGGCTCATCTCGTACGGGCCGCGCCGCTTGATGAGCTTCTGCACGCCGGCCACCGTCATGATGT
CCAGGAGCAGGGCCAGGAGCAGATTCATGAGCACCTCCTGGCCGGCCAGTGTGCTGCTCTTCACCAGGCA
GAGGATGGTGCCTCCGATCCAGGGGATGCCGTGGCCCGTGATGCCGATGAGCTTGACCATGGAGCGGGCA
CTGGCCCAGGACGCCGCCCGGCCAGCGCACACCCCCAGCCGCTTGGACATACAGATATCGATGGCCAGCA
GGGAGTTGAAGGCGATGCCCTTGAAGGAGGGGTTCAGCTGCATGCAGTCCTCCTCTGGCAGCTGCTGTGA
CTGGCGTCGCTCTCTGGCCCCGTCACCAGCAGGTGGGGGCTGTGCTGATGGGCCCGAGGCCTTTCTGCCC
GAGCTGCGG
