[The description below was written by a language model from this plasmid's Addgene catalogue record.]
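Description:
NET39 pEGFP-C1 (1045) is a mammalian expression plasmid built on the Clontech pEGFP-C1 backbone, designed to produce a fluorescently tagged version of a human nuclear envelope transmembrane protein. It is maintained in E. coli as a high-copy plasmid under kanamycin selection. No feature table accompanies the record, so backbone elements beyond those listed in the catalogue fields (such as the specific replication origin or any mammalian selection cassette) are not documented here, although the 3′ sequencing primer points to an SV40 polyadenylation signal downstream of the cloning site.

The insert is human NET39, also known as PPAPDC3 or C9orf67, cloned by restriction digestion between the EcoRI and BamHI sites of the multiple cloning region, both of which remain intact. Transcription is driven by the CMV promoter, a strong constitutive promoter in most mammalian cell lines. Because pEGFP-C1 places the cloning site downstream of the EGFP coding sequence, NET39 is expressed as a fusion with EGFP at its N terminus, leaving the C terminus of the protein free.

The stated purpose is mammalian expression of a nuclear envelope transmembrane protein. The EGFP fusion allows the protein to be followed by fluorescence microscopy in transfected cells, which suits studies of localisation to the nuclear envelope. The associated publication concerns the dynamics of nuclear envelope proteins, consistent with use of this construct in live-cell imaging of protein targeting and mobility, though the record does not detail the particular assays performed.
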