Addgene plasmid #62024: NET39 pEGFP-C1 (1045)
Purpose: mammalian expression of nuclear envelope transmembrane protein
Depositing lab: Eric Schirmer. Depositing organization: University of Edinburgh. Publication: System analysis shows distinct mechanisms and common principles of nuclear envelope protein dynamics. Zuleger N, Kelly DA, Richardson AC, Kerr AR, Goldberg MW, Goryachev AB, Schirmer EC. J Cell Biol. 2011 Apr 4;193(1):109-23. doi: 10.1083/jcb.201009068. Epub 2011 Mar 28. PubMed 21444689.
Backbone
  Vector backbone: pEGFP-C1
  Backbone manufacturer: Clontech
  Vector type: Mammalian Expression
Growth in bacteria
  Bacterial resistance: Kanamycin, 50 μg/mL
  Growth temperature: 37°C
  Growth strain: DH5alpha
  Copy number: High Copy
Gene/Insert
  Gene/Insert name: NET39 (alt name: PPAPDC3)
  Species: H. sapiens (human)
  GenBank ID: EAW87966.1
  Entrez Gene: PPAPDC3 (a.k.a. C9orf67, NET39)
  Promoter: CMV
  Tag / fusion protein: EGFP (N terminal on backbone)
  Cloning method: Restriction Enzyme; 5′ cloning site EcoRI (not destroyed); 3′ cloning site BamHI (not destroyed)
  Sequencing primers: 5′ EGFP-C; 3′ SV40pA-R
Terms and licenses: Academic/Nonprofit Terms; Industry Terms: Not Available to Industry
How to cite: NET39 pEGFP-C1 (1045) was a gift from Eric Schirmer (Addgene plasmid # 62024 ; http://n2t.net/addgene:62024 ; RRID:Addgene_62024)
